>Addgene plasmid #137832 | FRB-CTEVp(WT) | addgene full sequence | sequence record 311962 | Addgene NGS Result
GACATTGATTATTGACTAGTTATTAATAGTAATCAATTACGGGGTCATTAGTTCATAGCCCATATATGGA
GTTCCGCGTTACATAACTTACGGTAAATGGCCCGCCTGGCTGACCGCCCAACGACCCCCGCCCATTGACG
TCAATAATGACGTATGTTCCCATAGTAACGCCAATAGGGACTTTCCATTGACGTCAATGGGTGGAGTATT
TACGGTAAACTGCCCACTTGGCAGTACATCAAGTGTATCATATGCCAAGTACGCCCCCTATTGACGTCAA
TGACGGTAAATGGCCCGCCTGGCATTATGCCCAGTACATGACCTTATGGGACTTTCCTACTTGGCAGTAC
ATCTACGTATTAGTCATCGCTATTACCATGGTGATGCGGTTTTGGCAGTACATCAATGGGCGTGGATAGC
GGTTTGACTCACGGGGATTTCCAAGTCTCCACCCCATTGACGTCAATGGGAGTTTGTTTTGGCACCAAAA
TCAACGGGACTTTCCAAAATGTCGTAACAACTCCGCCCCATTGACGCAAATGGGCGGTAGGCGTGTACGG
TGGGAGGTCTATATAAGCAGAGCTCTCTGGCTAACTAGAGAACCCACTGCTTACTGGCTTATCGAAATTA
ATACGACTCACTATAGGGAGTCCCAAGCTGGCTAGCGCCACCATGGACTACAAAGACCACGACGGCGATT
ACAAGGATCATGACATCGATTACAAAGACGATGACGATAAGATGGAAGAGCTGAGCCAGGCTCTGGCCAG
CTCCTTTAGCGTGTCCTCCGGAATGCTTGAGATGTGGCATGAAGGCCTGGAAGAGGCATCTCGTTTGTAC
TTTGGGGAAAGGAACGTGAAAGGCATGTTTGAGGTGCTGGAGCCCTTGCATGCTATGATGGAACGGGGAC
CCCAGACTCTGAAGGAAACATCCTTTAATCAGGCCTATGGTCGAGATTTAATGGAGGCCCAAGAGTGGTG
CAGGAAGTACATGAAATCAGGGAATGTCAAGGACCTCCTCCAAGCCTGGGACCTCTATTATCATGTGTTC
CGACGAATCTCAAAGACTAGAGGATCCGGTGGTGGCGGGTCTGGAGGAGGAGGTAGTGGTGGAGGTGGCT
CTGGTACCAAGAGCATGTCTAGCATGGTGTCAGACACTAGTTGCACATTCCCTTCATCTGATGGCATATT
CTGGAAGCATTGGATTCAAACCAAGGATGGGCAGTGTGGCAGTCCATTAGTATCAACTAGAGATGGGTTC
ATTGTTGGTATACACTCAGCATCGAATTTCACCAACACAAACAATTATTTCACAAGCGTGCCGAAAAACT
TCATGGAATTGTTGACAAATCAGGAGGCGCAGCAGTGGGTTAGTGGTTGGCGATTAAATGCTGACTCAGT
ATTGTGGGGGGGCCATAAAGTTTTCATGGTGAAACCTGAAGAGCCTTTTCAGCCAGTTAAGGAAGCGACT
CAACTCATGAATTAAGCGGCCGCTCGAGTCTAGAGGGCCCGTTTAAACCCGCTGATCAGCCTCGACTGTG
CCTTCTAGTTGCCAGCCATCTGTTGTTTGCCCCTCCCCCGTGCCTTCCTTGACCCTGGAAGGTGCCACTC
CCACTGTCCTTTCCTAATAAAATGAGGAAATTGCATCGCATTGTCTGAGTAGGTGTCATTCTATTCTGGG
GGGTGGGGTGGGGCAGGACAGCAAGGGGGAGGATTGGGAAGTCAATAGCAGGCATGCTGGGGATGCGGTG
GGCTCTATGGCTTCTGAGGCGGAAAGAACCAGCTGGGGCTCTAGGGGGTATCCCC
[124 nt withheld, positions 1806-1929]
C
[91 nt withheld, positions 1931-2021]
A
[49 nt withheld, positions 2023-2071]
CCTTTGACGTTGGAGTCCACGTTCTTT
[37 nt withheld, positions 2099-2135]
ACCCTATCTCGGTCTATTCTTTTGATTTATAAGGGATTTTGCCGATTTCGGCCTATTGGTTAAAAAATGA
GCTGATTTAACAAAAATTTAACGCGAATTAATTCTGTGGAATGTGTGTCAGTTAGGCTCAATTAGTCAGC
AACCATAGTCCCGCCCCTAACTCCGCCCATCCCGCCCCTAACTCCGCCCAGTTCCGCCCATTCTCCGCCC
CATGGCTGACTAATTTTTTTTATTTATGCAGAGGCCGAGGCCGCCTCTGCCTCTGAGCTATTCCAGAAGT
AGTGAGGAGGCTTTTTTGGAGGCCTAGGCTTTTGCAAAAAGCTCCCGGGAGCTTGTATATCCATTTTCGG
AGGTTGGGCTTCGGAATCGTTTTCCGGGACGCCGGCTGGATGATCCTCCAGCGCGGGGATCTCATGCTGG
AGTTCTTCGCCCACCCCAACTTGTTTATTGCAGCTTATAATGGTTACAAATAAAGCAATAGCATCACAAA
TTTCACAAATAAAGCATTTTTTTCACTGCATTCTAGTTGTGGTTTGTCCAAACTCATCAATGTATCTTAT
CATGTCTGTATACCGTCGACCTCTAGCTAGAGCTTGGCGTAATCATGGTCATAGCTGTTTCCTGTGTGAA
ATTGTTATCCGCTCACAATTCCACACAACATACGAGCCGGAAGCATAAAGTGTAAAGCCTGGGGTGCCTA
ATGAGTGAGCTAACTCACATTAATTGCGTTGCGCTCACTGCCCGCTTTCCAGTCGGGAAACCTGTCGTGC
CAGCTGCATTAATGAATCGGCCAACGCGCGGGGAGAGGCGGTTTGCGTATTGGGCGCTCTTCCGCTTCCT
CGCTCACTGACTCGCTGCGCTCGGTCGTTCGGCTGCGGCGAGCGGTATCAGCTCACTCAAAGGCGGTAAT
ACGGTTATCCACAGAATCAGGGGATAACGCAGGAAAGAACATGTGAGCAAAAGGCCAGCAAAAGGCCAGG
AACCGTAAAAAGGCCGCGTTGCTGGCGTTTTTCCATAGGCTCCGCCCCCCTGACGAGCATCACAAAAATC
GACGCTCAAGTCAGAGGTGGCGAAACCCGACAGGACTATAAAGATACCAGGCGTTTCCCCCTGGAAGCTC
CCTCGTGCGCTCTCCTGTTCCGACCCTGCCGCTTACCGGATACCTGTCCGCCTTTCTCCCTTCGGGAAGC
GTGGCGCTTTCTCATAGCTCACGCTGTAGGTATCTCAGTTCGGTGTAGGTCGTTCGCTCCAAGCTGGGCT
GTGTGCACGAACCCCCCGTTCAGCCCGACCGCTGCGCCTTATCCGGTAACTATCGTCTTGAGTCCAACCC
GGTAAGACACGACTTATCGCCACTGGCAGCAGCCACTGGTAACAGGATTAGCAGAGCGAGGTATGTAGGC
GGTGCTACAGAGTTCTTGAAGTGGTGGCCTAACTACGGCTACACTAGAAGAACAGTATTTGGTATCTGCG
CTCTGCTGAAGCCAGTTACCTTCGGAAAAAGAGTTGGTAGCTCTTGATCCGGCAAACAAACCACCGCTGG
TAGCGGTGGTTTTTTTGTTTGCAAGCAGCAGATTACGCGCAGAAAAAAAGGATCTCAAGAAGATCCTTTG
ATCTTTTCTACGGGGTCTGACGCTCAGTGGAACGAAAACTCACGTTAAGGGATTTTGGTCATGAGATTAT
CAAAAAGGATCTTCACCTAGATCCTTTTAAATTAAAAATGAAGTTTTAAATCAATCTAAAGTATATATGA
GTAAACTTGGTCTGACAGTTACCAATGCTTAATCAGTGAGGCACCTATCTCAGCGATCTGTCTATTTCGT
TCATCCATAGTTGCCTGACTCCCCGTCGTGTAGATAACTACGATACGGGAGGGCTTACCATCTGGCCCCA
GTGCTGCAATGATACCGCGAGATCCACGCTCACCGGCTCCAGATTTATCAGCAATAAACCAGCCAGCCGG
AAGGGCCGAGCGCAGAAGTGGTCCTGCAACTTTATCCGCCTCCATCCAGTCTATTAATTGTTGCCGGGAA
GCTAGAGTAAGTAGTTCGCCAGTTAATAGTTTGCGCAACGTTGTTGCCATTGCTACAGGCATCGTGGTGT
CACGCTCGTCGTTTGGTATGGCTTCATTCAGCTCCGGTTCCCAACGATCAAGGCGAGTTACATGATCCCC
CATGTTGTGCAAAAAAGCGGTTAGCTCCTTCGGTCCTCCGATCGTTGTCAGAAGTAAGTTGGCCGCAGTG
TTATCACTCATGGTTATGGCAGCACTGCATAATTCTCTTACTGTCATGCCATCCGTAAGATGCTTTTCTG
TGACTGGTGAGTACTCAACCAAGTCATTCTGAGAATAGTGTATGCGGCGACCGAGTTGCTCTTGCCCGGC
GTCAATACGGGATAATACCGCGCCACATAGCAGAACTTTAAAAGTGCTCATCATTGGAAAACGTTCTTCG
GGGCGAAAACTCTCAAGGATCTTACCGCTGTTGAGATCCAGTTCGATGTAACCCACTCGTGCACCCAACT
GATCTTCAGCATCTTTTACTTTCACCAGCGTTTCTGGGTGAGCAAAAACAGGAAGGCAAAATGCCGCAAA
AAAGGGAATAAGGGCGACACGGAAATGTTGAATACTCATACTCTTCCTTTTTCAATATTATTGAAGCATT
TATCAGGGTTATTGTCTCATGAGCGGATACATATTTGAATGTATTTAGAAAAATAAACAAATAGGGGTTC
CGCGCACATTTCCCCGAAAAGTGCCACCTGACGTCGACGGATCGGGAGATCTCCCGATCCCCTATGGTGC
ACTCTCAGTACAATCTGCTCTGATGCCGCATAGTTAAGCCAGTATCTGCTCCCTGCTTGTGTGTTGGAGG
TCGCTGAGTAGTGCGCGAGCAAAATTTAAGCTACAACAAGGCAAGGCTTGACCGACAATTGCATGAAGAA
TCTGCTTAGGGTTAGGCGTTTTGCGCTGCTTCGCGATGTACGGGCCAGATATACGCGTT
Features (pLannotate 1.2.2; 21 found; start..end, strand, type, name):
      1..380     +  enhancer       CMV enhancer: human cytomegalovirus immediate early enhancer
    381..584     +  promoter       CMV promoter: human cytomegalovirus (CMV) immediate early promoter
    580..613     +  LTR            5' LTR (truncated) (fragment): truncated 5' long terminal repeat (LTR) from HIV-1
    629..647     +  promoter       T7 promoter: promoter for bacteriophage T7 RNA polymerase
    798..1065    +  CDS            FRB* (fragment): T2098L mutant of FKBP-rapamycin binding domain of human FRAP binds synthetic ligands such as AP21967
   1129..1482    +  CDS            TEV protease (fragment): tobacco etch virus protease (Kapust et al., 2001)
   1536..1647    +  polyA_signal   bGH poly(A) signal: bovine growth hormone polyadenylation signal
   1764..1785    +  promoter       SV40 promoter (fragment): SV40 enhancer and early promoter
   1806..2234    +  rep_origin     f1 ori (sequence partly withheld): f1 bacteriophage origin of replication; arrow indicates direction of (+) strand synthesis
   2239..2261    +  promoter       SV40 promoter (fragment): SV40 enhancer and early promoter
   2262..2453    +  promoter       SV40 promoter: SV40 early promoter
   2480..2578    +  CDS            ble (fragment): BLE_KLEPN - Experimental evidence at protein level: Swiss-Prot protein existence level 1. Binding protein with a strong affinity to the bleomycin family of antibiotics. Binds to CL990; an antimitotic-antibiotic compound. From Klebsiella pneumoniae.
   2573..2694    +  polyA_signal   SV40 poly(A) signal: SV40 polyadenylation signal
   2767..2783    -  protein_bind   lac operator: The lac repressor binds to the lac operator to inhibit transcription in E. coli. This inhibition can be relieved by adding lactose or isopropyl-β-D-thiogalactopyranoside (IPTG). lac repressor encoded by lacI
   2791..2821    -  promoter       lac promoter: promoter for the E. coli lac operon
   2836..2857    -  protein_bind   CAP binding site: CAP binding activates transcription in the presence of cAMP. E. coli catabolite activator protein
   2870..2962    -  CDS            lacI (fragment): lac repressor; lacI; The lac repressor binds to the lac operator to inhibit transcription in E. coli. This inhibition can be relieved by adding lactose or isopropyl-β-D-thiogalactopyranoside (IPTG).
   3145..3733    -  rep_origin     ori: high-copy-number ColE1/pMB1/pBR322/pUC origin of replication
   3904..4764    -  CDS            AmpR: β-lactamase; bla; confers resistance to ampicillin, carbenicillin, and related antibiotics
   4765..4869    -  promoter       AmpR promoter: bla
   4928..4980    -  misc_feature   bom (fragment): basis of mobility region from pBR322
