[The description below was written by a language model from this plasmid's Addgene catalogue record and pLannotate feature annotations shown in this document.]
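Description:
FRB-CTEVp(WT) is a mammalian expression plasmid of about 5.1 kb built on a pcDNA3.1/Hygro(+) backbone from which the hygromycin resistance gene has been removed. It is maintained in E. coli through a high-copy ColE1/pUC-type origin and an ampicillin resistance (β-lactamase) gene, and it also retains the f1 phage origin. The SV40 early promoter and SV40 poly(A) signal that originally framed the mammalian selection marker are still annotated. Between them lies only a short fragment matched to a bleomycin-binding protein, so no intact mammalian selection cassette is evident and the plasmid appears suited to transient transfection. Small hits such as the truncated HIV-1 LTR fragment, lac promoter/operator elements and a lacI fragment are short backbone remnants or automated-annotation matches rather than functional modules.

The 810 bp insert, cloned between NheI and NotI, is driven by the CMV enhancer/promoter and terminated by the bovine growth hormone poly(A) signal, with a T7 promoter lying upstream of the coding region. It encodes a fusion of the FKBP-rapamycin binding (FRB) domain of human FRAP/mTOR to the C-terminal fragment of wild-type tobacco etch virus protease. An N-terminal 3x FLAG tag allows detection, and a nuclear export signal keeps the protein cytosolic. The annotation tool matched the FRB segment to a T2098L reference entry, but the catalogue does not state which variant is present. This chain is one half of a rapamycin-responsive split-TEV protease. Ligand-induced dimerisation of FRB with a partner chain, presumably an FKBP fusion carrying the N-terminal protease fragment, would reconstitute proteolytic activity. It was deposited with work on computation-guided optimisation of split protein systems, and its wild-type protease fragment suggests it serves as the unmutated comparison chain there.
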