Addgene plasmid #137832: FRB-CTEVp(WT)
Purpose: Cytosolic split-TEV protease chain with FRB Rapamycin sensing domain, C-terminal WT TEV protease
Depositing lab: Joshua Leonard. Depositing organization: Northwestern University. Publication: Computation-guided optimization of split protein systems. Dolberg TB, Meger AT, Boucher JD, Corcoran WK, Schauer EE, Prybutok AN, Raman S, Leonard JN. Nat Chem Biol. 2021 May;17(5):531-539. doi: 10.1038/s41589-020-00729-8. Epub 2021 Feb 1. PubMed 33526893.
Backbone
  Vector backbone: pcDNA3.1/HygroR(+)
  Backbone size w/o insert (bp): 4321
  Total vector size (bp): 5131
  Modifications to backbone: Modified from pcDNA3.1/HygroR(+) to lack HygroR.
  Vector type: Mammalian Expression
Growth in bacteria
  Bacterial resistance: Ampicillin, 100 μg/mL
  Growth temperature: 37°C
  Growth strain: DH5alpha
  Copy number: High Copy
Gene/Insert
  Gene/Insert name: FRB-CTEVp(WT)
  Species: H. sapiens (human)
  Insert size (bp): 810
  Promoter: CMV
  Tag / fusion protein: 3x FLAG (N terminal on insert); NES (N terminal on insert)
  Cloning method: Restriction Enzyme; 5′ cloning site NheI (not destroyed); 3′ cloning site NotI (not destroyed)
  Sequencing primers: 5′ CGCAAATGGGCGGTAGGCGTG; 3′ TAGAAGGCACAGTCGAGG
Terms and licenses: Academic/Nonprofit Terms; Industry Terms: Not Available to Industry
Depositor comments: Please visit https://www.biorxiv.org/content/10.1101/863530v2 for bioRxiv preprint.
How to cite: FRB-CTEVp(WT) was a gift from Joshua Leonard (Addgene plasmid # 137832 ; http://n2t.net/addgene:137832 ; RRID:Addgene_137832)
